>Addgene plasmid #62845 | pclbw-opa1(isoform 1)-myc | addgene partial sequence | sequence record 133035 | WPRE-R 5'-CATAGCGTAAAAGGAGCAACA-3'
CTTTCACAAATTTTGTAATCCAGAGGTTGATTATCGATAAGCTTGATATCGAATTCTAGAGTCGCGGCCT
CGAATCACCACTTTGTACAAGAAAGCTGGGTTTATTGAAAATACAAGTTTTCGCCCCCACTAGTGGATCC
GTTCAAGTCTTCTTCTGAGATTAATTTTTGTTCACCGTTCAAGTCTTCCTCGGAGATTAGCTTTTGTTCA
CCGTTCAAATCTTCTTCAGAAATCAACTTTTGTTCACCTCTAGAGGATCCGTTCAAGTCTTCTTCTGAGA
TTAATTTTTGTTCACCGTTCAAGTCTTCCTCGGAGATTAGCTTTTGTTCACCGTTCAAATCTTCTTCAGA
AATCAACTTTTGTTCACCTCTAGAGGATCCGTTCAAGTCTTCTTCTGAGATTAATTTTTGTTCACCGTTC
AAGTCTTCCTCGGAGATTAGCTTTTGTTCACCGTTCAAATCTTCTTCAGAAATCAACTTTTGTTCACCAC
TCGTTCCTCCCTTCTCCTGGTGAAGAGCTTCAATGAAAGCATCAAGCTTTTCTTGAATTTCTCTAACTTT
CTTGAGATCTTCTGCCAGCTGAACTCGTTTGCCAGTGAGCAATTTAACCTTCTTCTCACCGTCTTCTGCA
AAATCTTCTAATACCTCTTTAACGTTTTTCTCTAGTCGCCTAACTTCAGTGTTTGTAAGCTGCTGCCTTA
ATGTATTGGCAGTGATAGCGAGCATGCGCTGTATTCGCCAAAACAGGACCACGTCATTGCATTCCAGCTC
AGAATCTATAAAATGCCTCTGGTAGTAATAAAAACCTCTGCGACAAAGGTTACAATGATTTAGAGCTGTT
TTTAAGAAATGTCTTCTATAAACTTGATGCCAAGTATCCTTAATCAAGCTTGGATCGACTTCCACTCCTC
GAGACTCCAGGTTCTTCCGGACTGTGGTAATCTCATCACTTGCCAGGTAA
