>Addgene plasmid #62845 | pclbw-opa1(isoform 1)-myc | addgene partial sequence | sequence record 133038 | pLEXmLIC-Fwd 5'-TAGAGCCTCTGCTAACCATGTTCATGCC-3'
TCCTGGGCAACGTGCTGGTTATTGTGCTGTCTCATCATTTTGGCAAAGAATTGATTTGATACCGCGGGCC
CGGGATCCCTCGAATCACAAGTTTGTACAAAAAAGCAGGCTACCATGTGGCGAGCAGGTCGGGCGGCCGT
GGCCTGTGAAGTCTGCCAATCCTTAGTGAAACACAGCTCTGGAATACAAAGAAACGTACCGCTCCAAAAA
CTCCATCTGGTTTCACGAAGTATTTATCGTTCACATCATCCTGCCCTCAAGCTTCAAAGACCCCAACTAA
GGACACCATTTCAGCAGTTCTCTTCTCTAACTCACCTTTCATTACATAAATTGAAACTTTCTCCAATTAA
ATATGGCTACCAGCCCCGCAGGAACTTTTGGCCAGCAAGGTTAGCTGCAAGACTCTTAAAACTTCGATAT
ATCATACTGGGATCTGCTGTTGGAGGTGGCTATACAGCCAAAAAAACCTTCGATGAATGGAAAGATATGA
TACCAGACCTTAGTG
