>Addgene plasmid #62845 | pclbw-opa1(isoform 1)-myc | addgene partial sequence | sequence record 133746 | pTriExUP 5'-GGTTATTGTGCTGTCTCATCA-3'
TGATTTGATACCGCGGGCCCGGGATCCCTCGAATCACAAGTTTGTACAAAAAAGCAGGCTACCATGTGGC
GAGCAGGTCGGGCGGCCGTGGCCTGTGAAGTCTGCCAATCCTTAGTGAAACACAGCTCTGGAATACAAAG
AAACGTACCGCTCCAAAAACTCCATCTGGTTTCACGAAGTATTTATCGTTCACATCATCCTGCCCTCAAG
CTTCAAAGACCCCAACTAAGGACACCATTTCAGCAGTTCTCTTCTCTAACTCACCTTTCATTACATAAAT
TGAAACTTTCTCCAATTAAATATGGCTACCAGCCCCGCAGGAACTTTTGGCCAGCAAGGTTAGCTGCAAG
ACTCTTAAAACTTCGATATATCATACTGGGATCTGCTGTTGGAGGTGGCTATACAGCCAAAAAAACCTTC
GATGAATGGAAAGATATGATACCAGACCTTAGTGACTATAAGTGGATTGTGCCTGACTTTATATGGGAAA
TTGATGAGTATATTGATTTGGAGAAAATTAGAAAAGCCCTTCCCAGCTCAGAAGACCTTGCCAGTTTAGC
TCCCGACTTGGACAAGATTACTGAGAGCCTCAGCTTGTTGAAGGACTTCTTCACTGCAGGTTCACCTGGA
GAAACAGCATTTCGAGCAACAGATCATGGATCTGAAAGTGACAAGCATTACAGGAAGGTGTCAGACAAAG
AAAAGATTGACCAACTTCAAGAAGAACTTCTGCATACTCAGTTAAAGTATCAGAGGATCTTGGAGCGCCT
GGAAAAGGAGAACAAAGAGCTGAGGAAGCTGGTGCTGCAGAAGGACGACAAAGGCATCCACCACAGGAAG
CTCAAGAAATCTTTGATTGATATGTATTCTGAAGTTCTTGATGTTCTTTCTGATTATGATGCCAGTTACA
ATACACAAGATCACCTACCACGGGTTGTTGTGGTTGGAGATCAGAGTGCTGGGAAA
