[The description below was written by a language model from this plasmid's Addgene catalogue record.]
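Description:
pclbw-opa1(isoform 1)-myc is a retroviral mammalian expression plasmid built on the pclbw backbone. It is propagated in bacteria under ampicillin selection. The record lists its copy number as unknown and does not give the origin of replication. No feature table is provided, so the viral elements expected of a retroviral vector (long terminal repeats, packaging signal) and any mammalian selection marker cannot be confirmed from the record.

The payload is mouse Opa1 (optic atrophy 1) isoform 1, introduced by Gateway recombination cloning and fused at its C-terminus to a 9xMyc epitope tag. Expression is driven by a promoter recorded as cmv-bactin, that is, a hybrid of cytomegalovirus and beta-actin regulatory sequences, a type of composite promoter generally used for strong constitutive expression in a wide range of mammalian cells. The multimerised Myc tag allows sensitive detection of the protein by immunoblotting, immunofluorescence or immunoprecipitation with anti-Myc antibodies, and its C-terminal position means it should remain on the protein after removal of the N-terminal mitochondrial targeting sequence and after the further N-terminal processing that Opa1 undergoes.

Opa1 is a dynamin-related GTPase required for fusion of the mitochondrial inner membrane, and its splice isoforms differ in their proteolytic cleavage sites. The stated purpose is mammalian expression of myc-tagged Opa1 isoform 1. The associated publication concerns how proteolytic cleavage of Opa1 stimulates inner membrane fusion and links fusion to oxidative phosphorylation. The construct is therefore suited to expressing a single defined isoform, by transfection or retroviral transduction, to study Opa1 processing and mitochondrial fusion.
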