Addgene plasmid #62845: pclbw-opa1(isoform 1)-myc
Purpose: Mammalian Expression of myc-tagged Opa1 isoform1
Depositing lab: David Chan. Depositing organization: California Institute of Technology. Publication: Proteolytic cleavage of Opa1 stimulates mitochondrial inner membrane fusion and couples fusion to oxidative phosphorylation. Mishra P, Carelli V, Manfredi G, Chan DC. Cell Metab. 2014 Apr 1;19(4):630-41. doi: 10.1016/j.cmet.2014.03.011. PubMed 24703695.
Backbone
  Vector backbone: pclbw
  Backbone manufacturer: gifted by C. Lois and D. Baltimore
  Vector type: Mammalian Expression, Retroviral
Growth in bacteria
  Bacterial resistance: Ampicillin, 100 μg/mL
  Growth temperature: 37°C
  Growth strain: NEB Stable
  Copy number: Unknown
Gene/Insert
  Gene/Insert name: mmOPA1isoform1-myc (alt names: mouse OPA1 isoform 1 fused to C-terminal myc tag; optic atrophy 1)
  Species: M. musculus (mouse)
  Entrez Gene: Opa1 (a.k.a. 1200011N24Rik, lilr3, mKIAA0567)
  Promoter: cmv-bactin
  Tag / fusion protein: 9xMyc (C terminal on insert)
  Cloning method: Gateway Cloning
  Sequencing primers: 5′ TCTGCTAACCATGTTCATGCC; 3′ AGCAGCGTATCCACATAGC
Terms and licenses: Academic/Nonprofit Terms; Industry Terms: Not Available to Industry
How to cite: pclbw-opa1(isoform 1)-myc was a gift from David Chan (Addgene plasmid # 62845 ; http://n2t.net/addgene:62845 ; RRID:Addgene_62845)
